Addgene plasmid #26599: pCAGTetRnls
Depositing lab: Peter Andrews. Publication: Specific knockdown of OCT4 in human embryonic stem cells by inducible short hairpin RNA interference. Zafarana G, Avery SR, Avery K, Moore HD, Andrews PW. Stem Cells. 2009 Apr . 27(4):776-82. 10.1002/stem.5 PubMed 19350677.
Backbone
  Vector backbone: pCAG
  Backbone size w/o insert (bp): 6414
  Vector type: Mammalian Expression
  Selectable markers: Puromycin
Growth in bacteria
  Bacterial resistance: Ampicillin, 100 μg/mL
  Growth temperature: 37°C
  Growth strain: DH5alpha
  Copy number: Low Copy
Gene/Insert
  Gene/Insert name: Tetracycline repressor (alt name: TetR)
  Species: E.Coli
  Insert size (bp): 704
  GenBank ID: X00694
  Entrez Gene: TetR (a.k.a. IPF_209)
  Tag / fusion protein: nls (N terminal on insert)
  Cloning method: Restriction Enzyme; 5′ cloning site XhoI (not destroyed); 3′ cloning site NotI (not destroyed)
  Sequencing primers: 5′ n/a; 3′ n/a
Terms and licenses: Academic/Nonprofit Terms; Industry Terms: Not Available to Industry
How to cite: pCAGTetRnls was a gift from Peter Andrews (Addgene plasmid # 26599 ; http://n2t.net/addgene:26599 ; RRID:Addgene_26599)
