[The description below was written by a language model from this plasmid's Addgene catalogue record and pLannotate feature annotations shown in this document.]
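Description:
pCAGTetRnls is a mammalian expression plasmid built on the pCAG backbone that produces a nuclear-targeted tetracycline repressor together with a puromycin resistance marker. It is propagated in E. coli through a ColE1/pUC-type origin and selected with ampicillin via the β-lactamase gene. The catalogue lists it as low copy, even though the annotated origin is of the type usually described as high copy. The sequenced record is 7,118 nt, which matches the stated backbone of about 6.4 kb plus an insert of about 0.7 kb.

Expression is driven by the composite CAG promoter, made up of the CMV immediate-early enhancer, the chicken β-actin promoter and a chimeric β-actin/β-globin intron. This combination gives strong constitutive transcription in many mammalian cell types. Downstream, cloned between XhoI and NotI sites, is the Tn10-derived TetR coding sequence from E. coli, with an SV40 large T antigen nuclear localization signal fused to its N terminus so that the repressor accumulates in the nucleus. An EMCV IRES follows and allows translation of puromycin N-acetyltransferase from the same transcript, which ends at a bovine growth hormone polyadenylation signal. Because the two genes share one bicistronic mRNA, puromycin selection enriches for cells that also express TetR. The backbone additionally carries an SV40 origin, SV40 polyadenylation signals and remnants of lac regulatory sequences.

TetR binds tetO operator sites to block transcription, and tetracycline or doxycycline relieves this repression. According to the associated publication, the plasmid supplies the repressor for an inducible short hairpin RNA system used to knock down OCT4 in human embryonic stem cells.
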