Features (pLannotate 1.2.2; 24 found; start..end, strand, type, name):
      1..135     +  polyA_signal   SV40 poly(A) signal: SV40 polyadenylation signal
    149..528     +  enhancer       CMV enhancer: human cytomegalovirus immediate early enhancer
    530..801     +  promoter       chicken β-actin promoter: No description available
    802..1818    +  intron         chimeric intron: chimera between introns from chicken β-actin and rabbit β-globin
   1816..1872    +  CDS            HBB (fragment): HBB_LEPEU - Experimental evidence at protein level: Swiss-Prot protein existence level 1. Involved in oxygen transport from the lung to the various peripheral tissues. From Lepus europaeus (European hare).
   1872..1911    -  misc_feature   MCS (fragment): pBluescript multiple cloning site
   1922..1942    +  CDS            SV40 NLS: nuclear localization signal of SV40 (simian virus 40) large T antigen
   1943..2560    +  CDS            TetR: tetracycline repressor TetR; tetR from transposon Tn10; TetR binds to the tetracycline operator tetO to inhibit transcription. This inhibition can be relieved by adding tetracycline or doxycycline.
   2584..2607    -  misc_feature   MCS (fragment): pBluescript multiple cloning site
   2727..3189    +  misc_feature   IRES: internal ribosome entry site (IRES) of the encephalomyocarditis virus (EMCV)
   3203..3802    +  CDS            PuroR: puromycin N-acetyltransferase; pac from Streptomyces alboniger; confers resistance to puromycin
   3889..4113    +  polyA_signal   bGH poly(A) signal: bovine growth hormone polyadenylation signal
   4117..4133    +  promoter       SV40 promoter (fragment): SV40 enhancer and early promoter
   4184..4200    -  protein_bind   lac operator: The lac repressor binds to the lac operator to inhibit transcription in E. coli. This inhibition can be relieved by adding lactose or isopropyl-β-D-thiogalactopyranoside (IPTG). lac repressor encoded by lacI
   4208..4238    -  promoter       lac promoter: promoter for the E. coli lac operon
   4253..4274    -  protein_bind   CAP binding site: CAP binding activates transcription in the presence of cAMP. E. coli catabolite activator protein
   4287..4326    -  CDS            lacI (fragment): lac repressor; lacI; The lac repressor binds to the lac operator to inhibit transcription in E. coli. This inhibition can be relieved by adding lactose or isopropyl-β-D-thiogalactopyranoside (IPTG).
   4333..4355    +  promoter       SV40 promoter (fragment): SV40 enhancer and early promoter
   4379..4514    +  rep_origin     SV40 ori: SV40 origin of replication
   4534..4668    +  polyA_signal   SV40 poly(A) signal: SV40 polyadenylation signal
   4670..4724    -  CDS            lacI (fragment): lac repressor; lacI; The lac repressor binds to the lac operator to inhibit transcription in E. coli. This inhibition can be relieved by adding lactose or isopropyl-β-D-thiogalactopyranoside (IPTG).
   4907..5495    -  rep_origin     ori: high-copy-number ColE1/pMB1/pBR322/pUC origin of replication
   5666..6526    -  CDS            AmpR: β-lactamase; bla; confers resistance to ampicillin, carbenicillin, and related antibiotics
   6527..6543    -  promoter       AmpR promoter (fragment): bla
>Addgene plasmid #26599 | pCAGTetRnls | addgene full sequence | sequence record 274506 | Addgene NGS Result
AACTTGTTTATTGCAGCTTATAATGGTTACAAATAAAGCAATAGCATCACAAATTTCACAAATAAAGCAT
TTTTTTCACTGCATTCTAGTTGTGGTTTGTCCAAACTCATCAATGTATCTTATCATGTCTGGATCTGATA
TCATCGTCGACATTGATTATTGACTAGTTATTAATAGTAATCAATTACGGGGTCATTAGTTCATAGCCCA
TATATGGAGTTCCGCGTTACATAACTTACGGTAAATGGCCCGCCTGGCTGACCGCCCAACGACCCCCGCC
CATTGACGTCAATAATGACGTATGTTCCCATAGTAACGCCAATAGGGACTTTCCATTGACGTCAATGGGT
GGAGTATTTACGGTAAACTGCCCACTTGGCAGTACATCAAGTGTATCATATGCCAAGTACGCCCCCTATT
GACGTCAATGACGGTAAATGGCCCGCCTGGCATTATGCCCAGTACATGACCTTATGGGACTTTCCTACTT
GGCAGTACATCTACGTATTAGTCATCGCTATTACCATGGTCGAGGTGAGCCCCACGTTCTGCTTCACTCT
CCCCATCTCCCCCCCCTCCCCACCCCCAATTTTGTATTTATTTATTTTTTAATTATTTTGTGCAGCGATG
GGGGCGGGGGGGGGGCNNNCGCCAGGCGGGGCGGGGCGGGGCGAGGGGCGGGGCGGGGCGAGGCGGAGAG
GTGCGGCGGCAGCCAATCAGAGCGGCGCGCTCCGAAAGTTTCCTTTTATGGCGAGGCGGCGGCGGCGGCG
GCCCTATAAAAAGCGAAGCGCGCGGCGGGCGGGAGTCGCTGCGCGCTGCCTTCGCCCCGTGCCCCGCTCC
GCCGCCGCCTCGCGCCGCCCGCCCCGGCTCTGACTGACCGCGTTACTCCCACAGGTGAGCGGGCGGGACG
GCCCTTCTCCTCCGGGCTGTAATTAGCGCTTGGTTTAATGACGGCTTGTTTCTTTTCTGTGGCTGCGTGA
AAGCCTTGAGGGGCTCCGGGAGGGCCCTTTGTGCGGGGGGAGCGGCTCGGGGGGTGCGTGCGTGTGTGTG
TGCGTGGGGAGCGCCGCGTGCGGCTCCGCGCTGCCCGGCGGCTGTGAGCGCTGCGGGCGCGGCGCGGGGC
TTTGTGCGCTCCGCAGTGTGCGCGAGGGGAGCGCGGCCGGGGGCGGTGCCCCGCGGTGCGGGGGGGGCTG
CGAGGGGAACAAAGGCTGCGTGCGGGGTGTGTGCGTGGGGGGGTGAGCAGGGGGTGTGGGCGCGTCGGTC
GGGCTGCAACCCCCCCTGCACCCCCCTCCCCGAGTTGCTGAGCACGGCCCGGCTTCGGGTGCGGGGCTCC
GTACGGGGCGTGGCGCGGGGCTCGCCGTGCCGGGCGGGGGGTGGCGGCAGGTGGGGGTGCCGGGCGGGGC
GGGGCCGCCTCGGGCCGGGGAGGGCTCGGGGGAGGGGCGCGGCGGCCCCCGGAGCGCCGGCGGCTGTCGA
GGCGCGGCGAGCCGCAGCCATTGCCTTTTATGGTAATCGTGCGAGAGGGCGCAGGGACTTCCTTTGTCCC
AAATCTGTGCGGAGCCGAAATCTGGGAGGCGCCGCCGCACCCCCTCTAGCGGGCGCGGGGCGAAGCGGTG
CGGCGCCGGCAGGAAGGAAATGGGCGGGGAGGGCCTTCGTGCGTCGCCGCGCCGCCGTCCCCTTCTCCCT
CTCCAGCCTCGGGGCTGTCCGCGGGGGGACGGCTGCCTTCGGGGGGGACGGGGCAGGGCGGGGTTCGGCT
TCTGGCGTGTGACCGGCGGCTCTAGAGCCTCTGCTAACCATGTTCATGCCTTCTTCTTTTTCCTACAGCT
CCTGGGCAACGTGCTGGTTATTGTGCTGTCTCATCATTTTGGCAAAGAATTCCTCGAGGTCGACGGTATC
GATAAGCTTGATATCGAATTCGCCAGCCATGCCAAAAAAGAAGAGGAAGGTATCTAGATTAGATAAAAGT
AAAGTGATTAACAGCGCATTAGAGCTGCTTAATGAGGTCGGAATCGAAGGTTTAACAACCCGTAAACTCG
CCCAGAAGCTAGGTGTAGAGCAGCCTACATTGTATTGGCATGTAAAAAATAAGCGGGCTTTGCTCGACGC
CTTAGCCATTGAGATGTTAGATAGGCACCATACTCACTTTTGCCCTTTAGAAGGGGAAAGCTGGCAAGAT
TTTTTACGTAATAACGCTAAAAGTTTTAGATGTGCTTTACTAAGTCATCGCGATGGAGCAAAAGTACATT
TAGGTACACGGCCTACAGAAAAACAGTATGAAACTCTCGAAAATCAATTAGCCTTTTTATGCCAACAAGG
TTTTTCACTAGAGAATGCATTATATGCACTCAGCGCTGTGGGGCATTTTACTTTAGGTTGCGTATTGGAA
GATCAAGAGCATCAAGTCGCTAAAGAAGAAAGGGAAACACCTACTACTGATAGTATGCCGCCATTATTAC
GACAAGCTATCGAATTATTTGATCACCAAGGTGCAGAGCCAGCCTTCTTATTCGGCCTTGAATTGATCAT
ATGCGGATTAGAAAAACAACTTAAATGTGAAAGTGGGTCTCCGCGGTAAGATATCGCGGCCGCTCGATAA
GCTTGATATCGAATTCCGCCCCCCCCCCCTCTCCCTCCCCCCCCCCTAACGTTACTGGCCGAAGCCGCTT
GGAATAAGGCCGGTGTGCGTTTGTCTATATGTTATTTTCCACCATATTGCCGTCTTTTGGCAATGTGAGG
GCCCGGAAACCTGGCCCTGTCTTCTTGACGAGCATTCCTAGGGGTCTTTCCCCTCTCGCCAAAGGAATGC
AAGGTCTGTTGAATGTCGTGAAGGAAGCAGTTCCTCTGGAAGCTTCTTGAAGACAAACAACGTCTGTAGC
GACCCTTTGCAGGCAGCGGAACCCCCCACCTGGCGACAGGTGCCTCTGCGGCCAAAAGCCACGTGTATAA
GATACACCTGCAAAGGCGGCACAACCCCAGTGCCACGTTGTGAGTTGGATAGTTGTGGAAAGAGTCAAAT
GGCTCTCCTCAAGCGTATTCAACAAGGGGCTGAAGGATGCCCAGAAGGTACCCCATTGTATGGGATCTGA
TCTGGGGCCTCGGTGCACATGCTTTACATGTGTTTAGTCGAGGTTAAAAAAACGTCTAGGCCCCCCGAAC
CACGGGGACGTGGTTTTCCTTTGAAAAACACGATGATAATATGGCCACAACCATGACCGAGTACAAGCCC
ACGGTGCGCCTCGCCACCCGCGACGACGTCCCCAGGGCCGTACGCACCCTCGCCGCCGCGTTCGCCGACT
ACCCCGCCACGCGCCACACCGTCGATCCGGACCGCCACATCGAGCGGGTCACCGAGCTGCAAGAACTCTT
CCTCACGCGCGTCGGGCTCGACATCGGCAAGGTGTGGGTCGCGGACGACGGCGCCGCGGTGGCGGTCTGG
ACCACGCCGGAGAGCGTCGAAGCGGGGGCGGTGTTCGCCGAGATCGGCCCGCGCATGGCCGAGTTGAGCG
GTTCCCGGCTGGCCGCGCAGCAACAGATGGAAGGCCTCCTGGCGCCGCACCGGCCCAAGGAGCCCGCGTG
GTTCCTGGCCACCGTCGGCGTCTCGCCCGACCACCAGGGCAAGGGTCTGGGCAGCGCCGTCGTGCTCCCC
GGAGTGGAGGCGGCCGAGCGCGCCGGGGTGCCCGCCTTCCTGGAGACCTCCGCGCCCCGCAACCTCCCCT
TCTACGAGCGGCTCGGCTTCACCGTCACCGCCGACGTCGAGGTGCCCGAAGGACCGCGCACCTGGTGCAT
GACCCGCAAGCCCGGTGCCTGACGCCCGCCCCACGACCCGCAGCGCCCGACCGAAAGGAGCGCACGACCC
CATGCATCGATGATCTAGAGCTCGCTGATCAGCCTCGACTGTGCCTTCTAGTTGCCAGCCATCTGTTGTT
TGCCCCTCCCCCGTGCCTTCCTTGACCCTGGAAGGTGCCACTCCCACTGTCCTTTCCTAATAAAATGAGG
AAATTGCATCGCATTGTCTGAGTAGGTGTCATTCTATTCTGGGGGGTGGGGTGGGGCAGGACAGCAAGGG
GGAGGATTGGGAAGACAATAGCAGGCATGCTGGGGATGCGGTGGGCTCTATGGCTTCTGAGGCGGAAAGA
ACCTGCAGCCCAAGCTTGGCGTAATCATGGTCATAGCTGTTTCCTGTGTGAAATTGTTATCCGCTCACAA
TTCCACACAACATACGAGCCGGAAGCATAAAGTGTAAAGCCTGGGGTGCCTAATGAGTGAGCTAACTCAC
ATTAATTGCGTTGCGCTCACTGCCCGCTTTCCAGTCGGGAAACCTGTCGTGCCAGCGGATCCGCATCTCA
ATTAGTCAGCAACCATAGTCCCGCCCCTAACTCCGCCCATCCCGCCCCTAACTCCGCCCAGTTCCGCCCA
TTCTCCGCCCCATGGCTGACTAATTTTTTTTATTTATGCAGAGGCCGAGGCCGCCTCGGCCTCTGAGCTA
TTCCAGAAGTAGTGAGGAGGCTTTTTTGGAGGCCTAGGCTTTTGCAAAAAGCTAACTTGTTTATTGCAGC
TTATAATGGTTACAAATAAAGCAATAGCATCACAAATTTCACAAATAAAGCATTTTTTTCACTGCATTCT
AGTTGTGGTTTGTCCAAACTCATCAATGTATCTTATCATGTCTGGATCCGCTGCATTAATGAATCGGCCA
ACGCGCGGGGAGAGGCGGTTTGCGTATTGGGCGCTCTTCCGCTTCCTCGCTCACTGACTCGCTGCGCTCG
GTCGTTCGGCTGCGGCGAGCGGTATCAGCTCACTCAAAGGCGGTAATACGGTTATCCACAGAATCAGGGG
ATAACGCAGGAAAGAACATGTGAGCAAAAGGCCAGCAAAAGGCCAGGAACCGTAAAAAGGCCGCGTTGCT
GGCGTTTTTCCATAGGCTCCGCCCCCCTGACGAGCATCACAAAAATCGACGCTCAAGTCAGAGGTGGCGA
AACCCGACAGGACTATAAAGATACCAGGCGTTTCCCCCTGGAAGCTCCCTCGTGCGCTCTCCTGTTCCGA
CCCTGCCGCTTACCGGATACCTGTCCGCCTTTCTCCCTTCGGGAAGCGTGGCGCTTTCTCATAGCTCACG
CTGTAGGTATCTCAGTTCGGTGTAGGTCGTTCGCTCCAAGCTGGGCTGTGTGCACGAACCCCCCGTTCAG
CCCGACCGCTGCGCCTTATCCGGTAACTATCGTCTTGAGTCCAACCCGGTAAGACACGACTTATCGCCAC
TGGCAGCAGCCACTGGTAACAGGATTAGCAGAGCGAGGTATGTAGGCGGTGCTACAGAGTTCTTGAAGTG
GTGGCCTAACTACGGCTACACTAGAAGAACAGTATTTGGTATCTGCGCTCTGCTGAAGCCAGTTACCTTC
GGAAAAAGAGTTGGTAGCTCTTGATCCGGCAAACAAACCACCGCTGGTAGCGGTGGTTTTTTTGTTTGCA
AGCAGCAGATTACGCGCAGAAAAAAAGGATCTCAAGAAGATCCTTTGATCTTTTCTACGGGGTCTGACGC
TCAGTGGAACGAAAACTCACGTTAAGGGATTTTGGTCATGAGATTATCAAAAAGGATCTTCACCTAGATC
CTTTTAAATTAAAAATGAAGTTTTAAATCAATCTAAAGTATATATGAGTAAACTTGGTCTGACAGTTACC
AATGCTTAATCAGTGAGGCACCTATCTCAGCGATCTGTCTATTTCGTTCATCCATAGTTGCCTGACTCCC
CGTCGTGTAGATAACTACGATACGGGAGGGCTTACCATCTGGCCCCAGTGCTGCAATGATACCGCGAGAC
CCACGCTCACCGGCTCCAGATTTATCAGCAATAAACCAGCCAGCCGGAAGGGCCGAGCGCAGAAGTGGTC
CTGCAACTTTATCCGCCTCCATCCAGTCTATTAATTGTTGCCGGGAAGCTAGAGTAAGTAGTTCGCCAGT
TAATAGTTTGCGCAACGTTGTTGCCATTGCTACAGGCATCGTGGTGTCACGCTCGTCGTTTGGTATGGCT
TCATTCAGCTCCGGTTCCCAACGATCAAGGCGAGTTACATGATCCCCCATGTTGTGCAAAAAAGCGGTTA
GCTCCTTCGGTCCTCCGATCGTTGTCAGAAGTAAGTTGGCCGCAGTGTTATCACTCATGGTTATGGCAGC
ACTGCATAATTCTCTTACTGTCATGCCATCCGTAAGATGCTTTTCTGTGACTGGTGAGTACTCAACCAAG
TCATTCTGAGAATAGTGTATGCGGCGACCGAGTTGCTCTTGCCCGGCGTCAATACGGGATAATACCGCGC
CACATAGCAGAACTTTAAAAGTGCTCATCATTGGAAAACGTTCTTCGGGGCGAAAACTCTCAAGGATCTT
ACCGCTGTTGAGATCCAGTTCGATGTAACCCACTCGTGCACCCAACTGATCTTCAGCATCTTTTACTTTC
ACCAGCGTTTCTGGGTGAGCAAAAACAGGAAGGCAAAATGCCGCAAAAAAGGGAATAAGGGCGACACGGA
AATGTTGAATACTCATACTCTTCCTTTTTCAATGACCGCTTTGGAAAAACAAAGACTGTATTTCCTGGAA
ATTAATGTTTATTCAATAAACTGTGTATTCAGCTATATTCACATAGTGGTGAGGCTGAAATGAGGCGGGA
AGAGGCGGTTGGGGCTTAATTATATCAATTTGGGTGGCCCCACAGCGCCTCCAAGGCGCCAGTCCTGTTT
TGACAAGTTGCCTCTGGAAGCCTCTCTTCTTTTTCTCCAGAGTAAGCGGAGGCCAGGGGCCCCCGGCCTC
TGCTTAATACTAAAAAAAACAGCTGTTGTCATAGTAATGATTGGGTGGAAACATTCCAGGCCTGGGTGGA
GAGGCTTTTTGCTTCCTCTTGCAAAACCACACTGACATTCCAGGCCTGGGTGGAGAGGCTTTTTGCTTCC
TCTTGCAAAACCACACTGCCCTCTGGAGGGCAGTTGCCTAGCAACTAATTAAAAGAGGATGTCGCACGGC
CAGCTGCGGTCAGTTAGTCACTTCCTGCTTAACTGACTTGACATTTTCTATTTTAAGAGTCGGGAGGAAA
ATTACTGTGTTGGAGGCCCTCCGCCATCTTCTGAAGCTGAATCGAATT
